>Addgene plasmid #50309 | pICSL50009 | addgene full sequence | sequence record 498452 | Addgene NGS Result
CGGGGGGTTCGTGCACACAGCCCAGCTTGGAGCGAACGACCTACACCGAACTGAGATACCTACAGCGTGA
GCTATGAGAAAGCGCCACGCTTCCCGAAGGGAGAAAGGCGGACAGGTATCCGGTAAGCGGCAGGGTCGGA
ACAGGAGAGCGCACGAGGGAGCTTCCAGGGGGAAACGCCTGGTATCTTTATAGTCCTGTCGGGTTTCGCC
ACCTCTGACTTGAGCGTCGATTTTTGTGATGCTCGTCAGGGGGGCGGAGCCTATGGAAAAACGCCAGCAA
CGCGGCCTTTTTACGGTTCCTGGCCTTTTGCTGGCCTTTTGCTCACATGTTCTTTCCTGCGTTATCCCCT
GATTCTGTGGATAACCGTATTACCGCCTTTGAGTGAGCTGATACCGCTCGCCGCAGCCGAACGACCGAGC
GCAGCGAGTCAGTGAGCGAGGAAGCGGAAGAGCGCCCAATACGCAAACCGCCTCTCCCCGCGCGTTGGCC
GATTCATTAATCACTGTGGTCTCATTCGTACCCATACGATGTTCCTGACTATGCGGGCTATCCCTATGAC
GTCCCGGACTATGCAGGATTGTATCCATATGACGTTCCAGATTACGCCACTAGAGCTGCTTACCCATACG
ATGTTCCTGACTATGCGGGCTATCCCTATGACGTCCCGGACTATGCAGGATTGTATCCATATGACGTTCC
AGATTACGCCTGAGCTTTGAGACCACGTGGCTCTTCAGTGGACGAAAGGGCCTCGTGATACGCCTATTTT
TATAGGTTAATGTCATGATAATAATGGTTTCTTAGACGTCAGGTGGCACTTTTCGGGGAAATGTGCGCGG
AACCCCTATTTGTTTATTTTTCTAAATACATTCAAATATGTATCCGCTCATGAGACAATAACCCTGATAA
ATGCTTCAATAATATTGAAAAAGGAAGAGTATGCGCTCACGCAACTGGTCCAGAACCTTGACCGAACGCA
GCGGTGGTAACGGCGCAGTGGCGGTTTTCATGGCTTGTTATGACTGTTTTTTTTTGGGGTACAGTCTATG
CCTCGGGCATCCAAGCAGCAAGCGCGTTACGCCGTGGGTCGATGTTTGATGTTATGGAGCAGCAACGATG
TTACGCAGCAGGGCAGTCGCCCTAAAACAAAGTTAAACATCATGAGGGAAGCGGTGATCGCCGAAGTATC
GACTCAACTATCAGAGGTAGTTGGCGTCATCGAGCGCCATCTCGAACCGACGTTGCTGGCCGTACATTTG
TACGGCTCCGCAGTGGATGGCGGCCTGAAGCCACACAGCGATATTGATTTGCTGGTTACGGTGACCGTAA
GGCTTGATGAAACAACGCGGCGAGCTTTGATCAACGACCTTTTGGAAACTTCGGCTTCCCCTGGAGAGAG
CGAGATTCTCCGCGCTGTAGAAGTCACCATTGTTGTGCACGACGACATCATTCCGTGGCGTTATCCAGCT
AAGCGCGAACTGCAATTTGGAGAATGGCAGCGCAATGACATTCTTGCAGGTATCTTCGAGCCAGCCACGA
TCGACATTGATCTGGCTATCTTGCTGACAAAAGCAAGAGAACATAGCGTTGCCTTGGTAGGTCCAGCGGC
GGAGGAACTCTTTGATCCGGTTCCTGAACAGGATCTATTTGAGGCGCTAAATGAAACCTTAACGCTATGG
AACTCGCCGCCCGACTGGGCTGGCGATGAGCGAAATGTAGTGCTTACGTTGTCCCGCATTTGGTACAGCG
CAGTAACCGGCAAAATCGCGCCGAAGGATGTCGCTGCCGACTGGGCAATGGAGCGCCTGCCGGCCCAGTA
TCAGCCCGTCATACTTGAAGCTAGACAGGCTTATCTTGGACAAGAAGAAGATCGCTTGGCCTCGCGCGCA
GATCAGTTGGAAGAATTTGTCCATTACGTAAAAGGCGAGATCACCAAGGTAGTCGGCAAATAACTGTCAG
ACCAAGTTTACTCATATATACTTTAGATTGATTTAAAACTTCATTTTTAATTTAAAAGGATCTAGGTGAA
GATCCTTTTTGATAATCTCATGACCAAAATCCCTTAACGTGAGTTTTCGTTCCACTGAGCGTCAGACCCC
GTAGAAAAGATCAAAGGATCTTCTTGAGATCCTTTTTTTCTGCGCGTAATCTGCTGCTTGCAAACAAAAA
AACCACCGCTACCAGCGGTGGTTTGTTTGCCGGATCAAGAGCTACCAACTCTTTTTCCGAAGGTAACTGG
CTTCAGCAGAGCGCAGATACCAAATACTGTTCTTCTAGTGTAGCCGTAGTTAGGCCACCACTTCAAGAAC
TCTGTAGCACCGCCTACATACCTCGCTCTGCTAATCCTGTTACCAGTGGCTGCTGCCAGTGGCGATAAGT
CGTGTCTTACCGGGTTGGACTCAAGACGATAGTTACCGGATAAGGCGCAGCGGTCGGGCTGAA
Features (pLannotate 1.2.2; 8 found; start..end, strand, type, name):
    452..501     +  CDS            lacI (fragment): lac repressor; lacI; The lac repressor binds to the lac operator to inhibit transcription in E. coli. This inhibition can be relieved by adding lactose or isopropyl-β-D-thiogalactopyranoside (IPTG).
    519..607     +  CDS            3xHA (fragment): three tandem HA epitope tags
    621..709     +  CDS            3xHA (fragment): three tandem HA epitope tags
    836..940     +  promoter       AmpR promoter: bla
    931..1011    -  CDS            int (fragment): INT2_ECOLX - Protein inferred from homology: Swiss-Prot protein existence level 3. Putative integrase believed to be involved in the insertion of antibiotic resistance genes into plasmids and transposons. From Escherichia coli.
   1099..1155    +  CDS            GmR (fragment): gentamycin acetyltransferase; aacC1; confers resistance to gentamycin
   1162..1950    +  CDS            aadA: S3AD_ECOLX - Experimental evidence at protein level: Swiss-Prot protein existence level 1. Mediates bacterial resistance to the antibiotics streptomycin and spectinomycin. From Escherichia coli.
   2124..269     +  rep_origin     ori (across the origin): high-copy-number ColE1/pMB1/pBR322/pUC origin of replication
