[The description below was written by a language model from this plasmid's Addgene catalogue record and pLannotate feature annotations shown in this document.]
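Description:
pICSL50009 is a small (about 2.4 kb) Golden Gate Modular Cloning (MoClo) part plasmid from a plant synthetic biology toolbox. It is built on the PAGM1301 acceptor backbone and catalogued as a plant expression vector. In practice it is a storage and donor plasmid for a single standardised part rather than a complete expression unit: the feature table shows no plant promoter, terminator or plant selectable marker. It is maintained in E. coli at high copy through a ColE1/pUC-type origin. Selection is with spectinomycin, conferred by the aadA aminoglycoside adenylyltransferase gene, which sits downstream of a bla-type (AmpR) promoter. The short integrase, gentamicin acetyltransferase and lacI fragments flagged by the annotation are only partial matches. The first two lie next to aadA and may be leftovers from that gene's original context, though the record does not state this.

The payload is a C-terminal epitope tag module encoding six copies of the human influenza hemagglutinin (HA) epitope, which the annotation detects as two adjacent 3xHA blocks. The part was inserted using BpiI sites that were destroyed during cloning, and internal BsaI and BbsI sites were removed by point mutation so that the sequence is compatible with Type IIS assembly. The insert can be released with BsaI. This allows it to be combined in a one-pot Golden Gate reaction with promoter, coding sequence and terminator modules, fusing the 6xHA tag in frame to the C-terminus of a protein of interest. The resulting transcriptional units are typically used in plants to express tagged proteins that can be detected or immunoprecipitated with anti-HA antibodies.
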