Addgene plasmid #50309: pICSL50009
Depositing lab: Nicola Patron. Depositing organization: Sainsbury Laboratory, Norwich. Publication: A golden gate modular cloning toolbox for plants. Engler C, Youles M, Gruetzner R, Ehnert TM, Werner S, Jones JD, Patron NJ, Marillonnet S. ACS Synth Biol. 2014 Nov 21;3(11):839-43. doi: 10.1021/sb4001504. Epub 2014 Feb 20. PubMed 24933124.
Backbone
  Vector backbone: PAGM1301
  Vector type: plant expression
Growth in bacteria
  Bacterial resistance: Spectinomycin, 50 μg/mL
  Growth temperature: 37°C
  Growth strain: DH5alpha
  Copy number: High Copy
Gene/Insert
  Gene/Insert name: C terminal HA tag (6x Human influenza hemagglutinin)
  Mutation: BsaI/BbsI sites removed by point-mutation
  Cloning method: Restriction Enzyme; 5′ cloning site BpiI (destroyed during cloning); 3′ cloning site BpiI (destroyed during cloning)
Terms and licenses: Academic/Nonprofit Terms; Industry Terms: Not Available to Industry
Depositor comments: insert can be released with BsaI
How to cite: pICSL50009 was a gift from Nicola Patron (Addgene plasmid # 50309 ; http://n2t.net/addgene:50309 ; RRID:Addgene_50309)
