>Addgene plasmid #50309 | pICSL50009 | addgene partial sequence | sequence record 76417 | pBR322ori-F 5'-GGGAAACGCCTGGTATCTTT-3'
ATTTTTGTGATGCTCGTCAGGGGGGCGGAGCCTATGGAAAAACGCCAGCAACGCGGCCTTTTTACGGTTC
CTGGCCTTTTGCTGGCCTTTTGCTCACATGTTCTTTCCTGCGTTATCCCCTGATTCTGTGGATAACCGTA
TTACCGCCTTTGAGTGAGCTGATACCGCTCGCCGCAGCCGAACGACCGAGCGCAGCGAGTCAGTGAGCGA
GGAAGCGGAAGAGCGCCCAATACGCAAACCGCCTCTCCCCGCGCGTTGGCCGATTCATTAATCACTGTGG
TCTCATTCGTACCCATACGATGTTCCTGACTATGCGGGCTATCCCTATGACGTCCCGGACTATGCAGGAT
TGTATCCATATGACGTTCCAGATTACGCCACTAGAGCTGCTTACCCATACGATGTTCCTGACTATGCGGG
CTATCCCTATGACGTCCCGGACTATGCAGGATTGTATCCATATGACGTTCCAGATTACGCCTGAGCTTTG
AGACCACGTGGCTCTTCAGTGGACGAAAGGGCCTCGTGATACGCCTATTTTTATAGGTTAATGTCATGAT
AATAATGGTTTCTTAGACGTCAGGTGGCACTTTTCGGGGAAATGTGCGCGGAACCCCTATTTGTTTATTT
TTCTAAATACATTCAAATATGTATCCGCTCATGAGACAATAACCCTGATAAATGCTTCAATAATATTGAA
AAAGGAAGAGTATGCGCTCACGCAACTGGTCCAGAACCTTGACCGAACGCAGCGGTGGTAACGGCGCAGT
GGCGGTTTTCATGGCTTGTTATGACTGTTTTTTTTTGGGGTACAGTCTATGCCTCGGGCATCCAAGCAGC
AAGCGCGTTACGCCGTGGGTCGATGTTTGATGTTATGGAGCAGCAACGAT
